Addgene plasmid #182309: PB-TO-MYOD1-shOct4
Purpose: Piggybac Tet-ON plasmid for differentiating hiPSCs into skeletal muscle cells via MYOD1 and shOCT4 expression
Depositing lab: iPSC Neurodegenerative Disease Initiative (iNDI) & Michael Ward. Depositing organization: National Institute on Aging (NIA).
Backbone
  Vector backbone: pUCM
  Backbone size w/o insert (bp): 13225
  Total vector size (bp): 14758
  Vector type: Mammalian Expression
  Selectable markers: Puromycin
Growth in bacteria
  Bacterial resistance: Ampicillin, 100 μg/mL
  Growth temperature: 37°C
  Growth strain: DH5alpha
  Copy number: High Copy
Gene/Insert 1
  Gene/Insert name: MYOD1-shOct4
  Species: H. sapiens (human)
  Insert size (bp): 1492
  Mutation: shOct4
  Entrez Gene: MYOD1 (a.k.a. CMYP17, MYF3, MYOD, MYODRIF, PUM, bHLHc1)
  Promoter: TRE3G
  Cloning method: Restriction Enzyme; 5′ cloning site BamHI (not destroyed); 3′ cloning site NruI (unknown if destroyed)
  Sequencing primers: 5′ ccgtaccacttcctaccctc
Gene/Insert 2
  Gene/Insert name: puro-T2A-mycNLS-mTagBFP2
  Insert size (bp): 1474
  Promoter: EF1a
  Tag / fusion protein: T2A-mycNLS-mTagBFP2
  Cloning method: Restriction Enzyme; 5′ cloning site SwaI (not destroyed); 3′ cloning site NotI (not destroyed)
  Sequencing primers: 5′ TCAAGCCTCAGACAGTGGTTC
Terms and licenses: Academic/Nonprofit Terms; Industry Terms: Not Available to Industry
How to cite: PB-TO-MYOD1-shOct4 was a gift from iPSC Neurodegenerative Disease Initiative (iNDI) & Michael Ward (Addgene plasmid # 182309 ; http://n2t.net/addgene:182309 ; RRID:Addgene_182309)
