[The description below was written by a language model from this plasmid's Addgene catalogue record and pLannotate feature annotations shown in this document.]
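Description:
PB-TO-MYOD1-shOct4 is a roughly 14.8 kb mammalian expression plasmid on a pUCM backbone, designed as an all-in-one piggyBac Tet-On vector for converting human iPSCs into skeletal muscle cells. It is propagated in E. coli as a high-copy plasmid through a ColE1/pUC-type origin with ampicillin resistance, and it also carries an f1 origin. The catalogue describes it as a piggyBac transposon vector, meant for genomic integration by piggyBac transposase, but the automated feature table does not annotate the transposon terminal repeats, so their positions cannot be confirmed from the record.

The inducible cassette places the human MYOD1 coding sequence under the TRE3G promoter. It is followed on the same transcript by microRNA-scaffold sequence (a miR-30a flanking fragment and a hit to a microRNA precursor family) that presumably embeds the shRNA against OCT4, and it ends in an SV40 polyadenylation signal. Doxycycline should therefore drive the myogenic transcription factor and knock down the pluripotency factor at the same time. In the opposite orientation, a CAG-type promoter (CMV enhancer, chicken β-actin promoter, chimeric intron) expresses a TetR-derived protein, presumably the reverse Tet transactivator needed for TRE3G, with a rabbit β-globin poly(A). A synthetic poly(A) and a transcriptional pause site lie between units.

A third unit uses the EF-1α promoter to express puromycin resistance linked by T2A to myc-tagged, nuclear-localised mTagBFP2, ending in a bGH poly(A). This allows drug selection and blue nuclear fluorescence for identifying integrants. loxP sites flank the unit, so Cre could excise it after selection. Scattered hits to lambda phage, olfactory receptor and lac sequences appear to be spacer or backbone remnants.
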