Features (pLannotate 1.2.2; 37 found; start..end, strand, type, name):
   1188..1565    +  promoter       TRE3G promoter: 3rd-generation Tet-responsive promoter that can be activated by binding of Tet-On® 3G
   1581..2540    +  CDS            MYOD1: MYOD1_HUMAN - Also known as BHLHC1, MYF3, MYOD. Experimental evidence at protein level: Swiss-Prot protein existence level 1. Acts as a transcriptional activator that promotes transcription of muscle-specific target genes and plays a role in muscle differentiation. Together with MYF5 and MYOG, co-occupies muscle-specific gene promoter core region during myogenesis. Induces fibroblasts to differentiate into myoblasts. Interacts with and is inhibited by the twist protein. This interaction probably involves the basic domains of both proteins (By similarity). From Homo sapiens (Human).
   2565..2645    +  ncRNA          5' miR-30a (fragment): sequence upstream of the 71-nt precursor of the human miR-30a microRNA (Zeng et al., 2002) miRNA
   2801..2891    +  ncRNA          mir-196: Accession: RF00256 - mir-196 microRNA precursor family
   3099..3220    +  polyA_signal   SV40 poly(A) signal: SV40 polyadenylation signal
   3291..3313    -  protein_bind   lac operator (fragment): The lac repressor binds to the lac operator to inhibit transcription in E. coli. This inhibition can be relieved by adding lactose or isopropyl-β-D-thiogalactopyranoside (IPTG). lac repressor encoded by lacI
   3317..3347    -  promoter       lac promoter: promoter for the E. coli lac operon
   3362..3383    -  protein_bind   CAP binding site: CAP binding activates transcription in the presence of cAMP. E. coli catabolite activator protein
   3396..3488    -  CDS            lacI (fragment): lac repressor; lacI; The lac repressor binds to the lac operator to inhibit transcription in E. coli. This inhibition can be relieved by adding lactose or isopropyl-β-D-thiogalactopyranoside (IPTG).
   3490..3562    -  rep_origin     RSF ori (fragment): Plasmids containing the RSF 1030 origin of replication can be propagated in E. coli cells that contain additional plasmids with compatible origins.
   3827..3882    -  polyA_signal   β-globin poly(A) signal: rabbit β-globin polyadenylation signal (Gil and Proudfoot, 1987)
   3953..4033    -  CDS            HBB (fragment): HBB_PONPY - Experimental evidence at transcript level: Swiss-Prot protein existence level 2. Involved in oxygen transport from the lung to the various peripheral tissues. From Pongo pygmaeus (Bornean orangutan).
   4167..4784    -  CDS            tetR: TETR2_ECOLX - Experimental evidence at protein level: Swiss-Prot protein existence level 1. TetR is the repressor of the tetracycline resistance element; its N-terminal region forms a helix-turn-helix structure and binds DNA. Binding of tetracycline to TetR reduces the repressor affinity for the tetracycline resistance gene (tetA) promoter operator sites. From Escherichia coli.
   4843..5859    -  intron         chimeric intron: chimera between introns from chicken β-actin and rabbit β-globin
   5860..6137    -  promoter       chicken β-actin promoter: No description available
   6139..6518    -  enhancer       CMV enhancer: human cytomegalovirus immediate early enhancer
   6519..6567    +  polyA_signal   poly(A) signal: synthetic polyadenylation signal
   6581..6672    +  misc_feature   pause site: RNA polymerase II transcriptional pause signal from the human α2 globin gene
   7217..7345    -  CDS            OR51A4 (fragment): O51A4_HUMAN - Experimental evidence at transcript level: Swiss-Prot protein existence level 2. Odorant receptor. From Homo sapiens (Human).
   7371..7529    -  CDS            OR51A7 (fragment): O51A7_HUMAN - Experimental evidence at transcript level: Swiss-Prot protein existence level 2. Odorant receptor. From Homo sapiens (Human).
   7884..7917    +  protein_bind   loxP: Cre-mediated recombination occurs in the 8-bp core sequence (GCATACAT). Cre recombinase
   7917..9077    +  promoter       EF-1α promoter: strong constitutive promoter for human elongation factor EF-1α
   9091..9687    +  CDS            PuroR (fragment): puromycin N-acetyltransferase; pac from Streptomyces; confers resistance to puromycin
   9853..10563   +  CDS            mTagBFP2: mTagBFP2 is a basic (constitutively fluorescent) blue fluorescent protein published in 2011, derived from Entacmaea quadricolor. It is reported to be a very rapidly-maturing monomer with very low acid sensitivity.
  10583..10807   +  polyA_signal   bGH poly(A) signal: bovine growth hormone polyadenylation signal
  10808..10841   +  protein_bind   loxP: Cre-mediated recombination occurs in the 8-bp core sequence (GCATACAT). Cre recombinase
  11401..11868   +  CDS            B (fragment): PORTL_LAMBD - Experimental evidence at protein level: Swiss-Prot protein existence level 1. Forms the portal vertex of the capsid (PubMed:6228056, PubMed:6232391). This portal plays critical roles in head assembly, genome packaging, neck/tail attachment, and genome ejection (Probable). The portal protein multimerizes as a single ring-shaped homododecamer arranged around a central channel (PubMed:6232391). Binds to the terminase subunits to form the packaging machine (PubMed:7799432). From Escherichia phage lambda (Bacteriophage lambda).
  11904..11926   -  protein_bind   lac operator (fragment): The lac repressor binds to the lac operator to inhibit transcription in E. coli. This inhibition can be relieved by adding lactose or isopropyl-β-D-thiogalactopyranoside (IPTG). lac repressor encoded by lacI
  11930..11960   -  promoter       lac promoter: promoter for the E. coli lac operon
  11975..11996   -  protein_bind   CAP binding site: CAP binding activates transcription in the presence of cAMP. E. coli catabolite activator protein
  12009..12101   -  CDS            lacI (fragment): lac repressor; lacI; The lac repressor binds to the lac operator to inhibit transcription in E. coli. This inhibition can be relieved by adding lactose or isopropyl-β-D-thiogalactopyranoside (IPTG).
  12284..12872   -  rep_origin     ori: high-copy-number ColE1/pMB1/pBR322/pUC origin of replication
  13043..13903   -  CDS            AmpR: β-lactamase; bla; confers resistance to ampicillin, carbenicillin, and related antibiotics
  13904..14008   -  promoter       AmpR promoter: bla
  14061..14489   -  rep_origin     f1 ori (sequence partly withheld): f1 bacteriophage origin of replication; arrow indicates direction of (+) strand synthesis
  14494..14649   -  CDS            lacZα (fragment): LacZα fragment of β-galactosidase; lacZ fragment
  14651..14      +  CDS            B (fragment) (across the origin): PORTL_LAMBD - Experimental evidence at protein level: Swiss-Prot protein existence level 1. Forms the portal vertex of the capsid (PubMed:6228056, PubMed:6232391). This portal plays critical roles in head assembly, genome packaging, neck/tail attachment, and genome ejection (Probable). The portal protein multimerizes as a single ring-shaped homododecamer arranged around a central channel (PubMed:6232391). Binds to the terminase subunits to form the packaging machine (PubMed:7799432). From Escherichia phage lambda (Bacteriophage lambda).
>Addgene plasmid #182309 | PB-TO-MYOD1-shOct4 | addgene full sequence | sequence record 359523 | Addgene NGS Result
AGAACACGCAGCTAGATTAACCCTAGAAAGATAATCATATTGTGACGTACGTTAAAGATAATCATGTGTA
AAATTGACGCATGTGTTTTATCGGTCTGTATATCGAGGTTTATTTATTAATTTGAATAGATATTAAGTTT
TATTATATTTACACTTACATACTAATAATAAATTCAACAAACAATTTATTTATGTTTATTTATTTATTAA
AAAAAACAAAAACTCAAAATTTCTTCTATAAAGTAACAAAACTTTTATGAGGGACAGCCCCCCCCCAAAG
CCCCCAGGGATGTAATTACGTCCCTCCCCCGCTAGGGGGCAGCAGCGAGCCGCCCGGGGCTCCGCTCCGG
TCCGGCGCTCCCCCCGCATCCCCGAGCCGGCAGCGTGCGGGGACAGCCCGGGCACGGGGAAGGTGGCACG
GGATCGCTTTCCTCTGAACGCTTCTCGCTGCTCTTTGAGCCTGCAGACACCTGGGGGGATACGGGGAAAA
GGCCTCCACGGCCTTAATTAAGGGAGGTGGTCCCTGCAGTTACGCCAATGATAACCCCCGCCAGAAAAAT
CTTAGTAGCCTTCCCTTTTTGTTTTCCGTGCCCCAACTCGGCGGATTGACTCGGCCCCTTCCGGAAACAC
CCGAATCAACTTCTAGTCAAATTATTGTTCACGCCGCAATGACCCACCCCTGGCCCGCGTCTGTGGAACT
GACCCCTGGTGTACAGGAGAGTTCGCTGCTGAAAGTGGTCCCAAAGGGGTACTAGTTTTTAAGCTCCCAA
CTCCCCCTCCCCCAGCGTCTGGAGGATTCCACACCCTCGCACCGCAGGGGCGAGGAAGTGGGCGGAGTCC
GGTTTTGGCGCCAGCCGCTGAGGCTGCCAAGCAGAAAAGCCACCGCTGAGGAGACTCCGGTCACTGTCCT
CGCCCCGCCTCCCCCTTCCCTCCCCTTGGGGACCACCGGGCGCCACGCCGCGAACGGTAAGTGCCGCGGT
CGTCGGCGCCTCCGCCCTCCCCCTAGGGCCCCAATTCCCAGCGGGCGCGGCGCGCGGCCCCTCCCCCCGC
CGGGCGCGCGCCCGCTGCCCCGCCCTTCGTGGCCGCCCGGCGTGGGCGGTGCCACCCCTCCCCCCGGCGG
CCCCGCGCGCAGCTCCCGGCTCCCTCCCCCTTCGGATGTGGCTTGAGCTGTAGGCGCGGAGGGTACCAGT
TTACTCCCTATCAGTGATAGAGAACGTATGAAGAGTTTACTCCCTATCAGTGATAGAGAACGTATGCAGA
CTTTACTCCCTATCAGTGATAGAGAACGTATAAGGAGTTTACTCCCTATCAGTGATAGAGAACGTATGAC
CAGTTTACTCCCTATCAGTGATAGAGAACGTATCTACAGTTTACTCCCTATCAGTGATAGAGAACGTATA
TCCAGTTTACTCCCTATCAGTGATAGAGAACGTATAAGCTTTAGGCGTGTACGGTGGGCGCCTATAAAAG
CAGAGCTCGTTTAGTGAACCGTCAGATCGCCTGGAGCAATTCCACAACACTTTTGTCTTATACCAACTTT
CCGTACCACTTCCTACCCTCGTAAAGGATCCGCCGCCACCATGGAGCTACTGTCGCCACCGCTCCGCGAC
GTAGACCTGACGGCCCCCGACGGCTCTCTCTGCTCCTTTGCCACAACGGACGACTTCTATGACGACCCGT
GTTTCGACTCCCCGGACCTGCGCTTCTTCGAAGACCTGGACCCGCGCCTGATGCACGTGGGCGCGCTCCT
GAAACCCGAAGAGCACTCGCACTTCCCCGCGGCGGTGCACCCGGCCCCGGGCGCACGTGAGGACGAGCAT
GTGCGCGCGCCCAGCGGGCACCACCAGGCGGGCCGCTGCCTACTGTGGGCCTGCAAGGCGTGCAAGCGCA
AGACCACCAACGCCGACCGCCGCAAGGCCGCCACCATGCGCGAGCGGCGCCGCCTGAGCAAAGTAAATGA
GGCCTTTGAGACACTCAAGCGCTGCACGTCGAGCAATCCAAACCAGCGGTTGCCCAAGGTGGAGATCCTG
CGCAACGCCATCCGCTATATCGAGGGCCTGCAGGCTCTGCTGCGCGACCAGGACGCCGCGCCCCCTGGCG
CCGCAGCCGCCTTCTATGCGCCGGGCCCGCTGCCCCCGGGCCGCGGCGGCGAGCACTACAGCGGCGACTC
CGACGCGTCCAGCCCGCGCTCCAACTGCTCCGACGGCATGATGGACTACAGCGGCCCCCCGAGCGGCGCC
CGGCGGCGGAACTGCTACGAAGGCGCCTACTACAACGAGGCGCCCAGCGAACCCAGGCCCGGGAAGAGTG
CGGCGGTGTCGAGCCTAGACTGCCTGTCCAGCATCGTGGAGCGCATCTCCACCGAGAGCCCTGCGGCGCC
CGCCCTCCTGCTGGCGGACGTGCCTTCTGAGTCGCCTCCGCGCAGGCAAGAGGCTGCCGCCCCCAGCGAG
GGAGAGAGCAGCGGCGACCCCACCCAGTCACCGGACGCCGCCCCGCAGTGCCCTGCGGGTGCGAACCCCA
ACCCGATATACCAGGTGCTCTAAGTTTAAACCACCGGTGTTCGTTTGAATGAGGCTTCAGTACTTTACAG
AATCGTTGCCTGCACATCTTGGAAACACTTGCTGGGATTACTTCTTCAGCTTAACTCAGACCCCTTACCC
ACCCAGCAACCCAAAGTCTACTCTCTAGTCCTTAGGGAGGTTGTGGGGGCGGAAAGGGGGACGGGGCTGA
ATTTCTTCCTTCCCCAACCCCCTTCCCTTCTCCTCCAGATAGATGCAAAGCTGAATCTCCCGCCCTGCTC
GCTCAGCTGATCTGTGGCTTACAGAACCACACTCGGACGGGATTGAGTTTTGAACTCGTCCGAGAGTGGT
TCTGTGAGTTACATCAGTCGGTTTTCGTCGAGGGCCCCAATCGAGCTCTCCCACTCCTACCCTCCCCAGT
GGGACTGCCCCACTGCCCCCTCCCAGATAGGGCAAAGTGGGTGCAGACCAAGGAGGACAAGCTGTGAGTG
GGGTTGCAGAACAAGTCTGGAGAACCCTGCTTTATGCCGTCCGTCTAGCACGAGACATCGATAAACTCGC
GAATCGATCGCCCACCCCAACTTGTTTATTGCAGCTTATAATGGTTACAAATAAAGCAATAGCATCACAA
ATTTCACAAATAAAGCATTTTTTTCACTGCATTCTAGTTGTGGTTTGTCCAAACTCATCAATGTATCTTA
TCATGTCTGTATACCGTCGACCTCTAGCTAGAGCTTGGCGTAATCATGGTCATAGCTGTTTCCTGTGTGA
AATTGTTATCCGCTCACAATTCCACACAACATACGAGCCGGAAGCATAAAGTGTAAAGCCTGGGGTGCCT
AATGAGTGAGCTAACTCACATTAATTGCGTTGCGCTCACTGCCCGCTTTCCAGTCGGGAAACCTGTCGTG
CCAGCTGCATTAATGAATCGGCCAACGCGCGGGGAGAGGCGGTTTGCGTATTGGGCGCTCTTCCGCTTCC
TCGCTCACTGACTCGCTGCGCTCGGTCGTTCGGCTGCGGCGAGCGGTATCAGCTCACTCAAAGGACGGCC
GCACATGTAAGGAAAATTTTAGGGATGTTAAAGAAAAAAATAACACAAAACAAAATATAAAAAAAATCTA
ACCTCAAGTCAAGGCTTTTCTATGGAATAAGGAATGGACAGCAGGGGGCTGTTTCATATACTGATGACCT
CTTTATAGCCAACCTTTGTTCATGGCAGCCAGCATATGGGCATATGTTGCCAAACTCTAAACCAAATACT
CATTCTGATGTTTTAAATGATTTGCCCTCCCATATGTCCTTCCGAGTGAGAGACACAAAAAATTCCAACA
CACTATTGCAATGAAAATAAATTTCCTTTATTAGCCAGAAGTCAGATGCTCAAGGGGCTTCATGATGTCC
CCATAATTTTTGGCAGAGGGAAAAAGATCTCAGTGGTATTTGTGAGCCAGGGCATTGGCCACACCAGTCA
CCACCTTCTGATAGGCAGCCTGCACCTGAGGAGTGAATTCACGCGTTTTAGCCTGGCAGCATATCGAGAT
CGAAGTCATCGAGAGCGTCAGCAGGGAGCATATCCAGATCAAAATCATCCAGGGCATCGGCGGGCAGCAT
GTCCAGGTCGAAGTCGTCCAGGGCGTCGGTGGGTCCGCCGCTCTCGCACTTCAGCTGCTTCTCGAGGCCG
CAGATGATCAGTTCCAGGCCGAACAGGAAGGCGGGCTCGGCGCCCTGTCTGTCGAACAGCTCGATGGCCT
GCTTCAGCAGGGGGGGCATGCTGTCGGTGGTGGGTGTCTCTCTTTCCTCTTTGGCGACCTGGTGTTCCTG
TTCTTCCAGCACGCAGCCCAGGGTGAAGTGGCCCACGGCGCTCAGGGCGTACAGGGCGTTTTCCAGGCTG
AAGCCCTGCTGGCACAGGAAGGCCAGCTGGTTTTCCAGTGTCTCGTACTGCTTCTCGGTGGGTCTGGTGC
CCAGGTGCACTTTGGCGCCGTCCCGGTGGCTCAGCAGGGCGCATCTGTAGCTCTTGGCGTTGTTCCGCAG
GAAGTCCTGCCAGCTCTCGCCTTCCAGAGGGCAGCTGTGGGTGTGGTGCCGGTCCAGCATCTCGATGGGC
AGGGCGTCCAGCAGGGCCCGCTTGTTCTTCACGTGCCAGTACAGGGTGGGCTGTTCCACGCCCAGTTTCT
GGGCCAGCTTCCGGGTGGTCAGGCCCTCGATGCCCACGCCGTTCAGCAGTTCCAGGGCGCTGTTGATCAC
TTTGCTCTTGTCCAGCCGGCTCATGTCGACATTCTTTGCCAAAATGATGAGACAGCACAATAACCAGCAC
GTTGCCCAGGAGCTGTAGGAAAAAGAAGAAGGCATGAACATGGTTAGCAGAGGCTCTAGAGCCGCCGGTC
ACACGCCAGAAGCCGAACCCCGCCCTGCCCCGTCCCCCCCGAAGGCAGCCGTCCCCCCGCGGACAGCCCC
GAGGCTGGAGAGGGAGAAGGGGACGGCGGCGCGGCGACGCACGAAGGCCCTCCCCGCCCATTTCCTTCCT
GCCGGCGCCGCACCGCTTCGCCCCGCGCCCGCTAGAGGGGGTGCGGCGGCGCCTCCCAGATTTCGGCTCC
GCACAGATTTGGGACAAAGGAAGTCCCTGCGCCCTCTCGCACGATTACCATAAAAGGCAATGGCTGCGGC
TCGCCGCGCCTCGACAGCCGCCGGCGCTCCGGGGGCCGCCGCGCCCCTCCCCCGAGCCCTCCCCGGCCCG
AGGCGGCCCCGCCCCGCCCGGCACCCCCACCTGCCGCCACCCCCCGCCCGGCACGGCGAGCCCCGCGCCA
CGCCCCGTACGGAGCCCCGCACCCGAAGCCGGGCCGTGCTCAGCAACTCGGGGAGGGGGGTGCAGGGGGG
GTTGCAGCCCGACCGACGCGCCCACACCCCCTGCTCACCCCCCCACGCACACACCCCGCACGCAGCCTTT
GTTCCCCTCGCAGCCCCCCCCGCACCGCGGGGCACCGCCCCCGGCCGCGCTCCCCTCGCGCACACTGCGG
AGCGCACAAAGCCCCGCGCCGCGCCCGCAGCGCTCACAGCCGCCGGGCAGCGCGGAGCCGCACGCGGCGC
TCCCCACGCACACACACACGCACGCACCCCCCGAGCCGCTCCCCCCGCACAAAGGGCCCTCCCGGAGCCC
CTCAAGGCTTTCACGCAGCCACAGAAAAGAAACAAGCCGTCATTAAACCAAGCGCTAATTACAGCCCGGA
GGAGAAGGGCCGTCCCGCCCGCTCACCTGTGGGAGTAACGCGGTCAGTCAGAGCCGGGGCGGGCGGCGCG
AGGCGGCGGCGGAGCGGGGCACGGGGCGAAGGCAGCGCGCAGCGACTCCCGCCCGCCGCGCGCTTCGCTT
TTTATAGGGCCGCCGCCGCCGCCGCCTCGCCATAAAAGGAAACTTTCGGAGCGCGCCGCTCTGATTGGCT
GCCGCCGCMCCTCYCCSCCYCSCCCCSCCCCSCCCCYCSCCCCSCCCCSCCCCCCCYGGCGCGCGCCCCC
CCCCCCCCCCCGCCCCCATCGCTGCACAAAATAATTAAAAAATAAATAAATACAAAATTGGGGGTGGGGA
GGGGGGGGAGATGGGGAGAGTGAAGCAGAACGTGGGGCTCACCTCGACCATGGTAATAGCGATGACTAAT
ACGTAGATGTACTGCCAAGTAGGAAAGTCCCATAAGGTCATGTACTGGGCATAATGCCAGGCGGGCCATT
TACCGTCATTGACGTCAATAGGGGGCGTACTTGGCATATGATACACTTGATGTACTGCCAAGTGGGCAGT
TTACCGTAAATACTCCACCCATTGACGTCAATGGAAAGTCCCTATTGGCGTTACTATGGGAACATACGTC
ATTATTGACGTCAATGGGCGGGGGTCGTTGGGCGGTCAGCCAGGCGGGCCATTTACCGTAAGTTATGTAA
CGCGGAACTCCATATATGGGCTATGAACTAATGACCCCGTAATTGATTACTATTAATAACTAGTCAATAA
TCAATGTCAATAAAATATCTTTATTTTCATTACATCTGTGTGTTGGTTTTTTGTGTGAATCGATAGTACT
AACATACGCTCTCCATCAAAACAAAACGAAACAAAACAAACTAGCAAAATAGGCTGTCCCCAGTGCAAGT
GCAGGTGCCAGAACATTTCTCTGAGCTCACGGGGACAGCCCCCCCCCAAAGCCCCCAGGGATGTAATTAC
GTCCCTCCCCCGCTAGGGGGCAGCAGCGAGCCGCCCGGGGCTCCGCTCCGGTCCGGCGCTCCCCCCGCAT
CCCCGAGCCGGCAGCGTGCGGGGACAGCCCGGGCACGGGGAAGGTGGCACGGGATCGCTTTCCTCTGAAC
GCTTCTCGCTGCTCTTTGAGCCTGCAGACACCTGGGGGGATACGGGGAAAAAGCTTTAGGCTGAAAGAGA
GATTTAGAATGACAGAATCATAGAACGGCCTGGGTTGCAAAGGAGCACAGTGCTCATCCAGATCCAACCC
CCTGCTATGTGCAGGGTCATCAACCAGCAGCCCAGGCTGCCCAGAGCCACATCCAGCCTGGCCTTGAATG
CCTGCAGGGATGGGGCATCCACAGCCTCCTTGGGCAACCTGTTCAGTGCGTCACCACCCTCTGGGGGAAA
AACTGCCTCCTCATATCCAACCCAAACCTCCCCTGTCTCAGTGTAAAGCCATTCCCCCTTGTCCTATCAA
GGGGGAGTTTGCTGTGACATTGTTGGTCTGGGGTGACACATGTTTGCCAATTCAGTGCATCACGGAGAGG
CAGATCTTGGGGATAAGGAAGTGCAGGACAGCATGGACGTGGGACATGCAGGTGTTGAGGGCTCTGGGAC
ACTCTCCAAGTCACAGCGTTCAGAACAGCCTTAAGGATAAGAAGATAGGATAGAAGGACAAAGAGCAAGT
TAAAACCCAGCATGGAGAGGAGCACAAAAAGGCCACAGACACTGCTGGTCCCTGTGTCTGAGCCTGCATG
TTTGATGGTGTCTGGATGCAAGCAGAAGGGGTGGAAGAGCTTGCCTGGAGAGATACAGCTGGGTCAGTAG
GACTGGGACAGGCAGCTGGAGAATTGCCATGTAGATGTTCATACAATCGTCAAATCATGAAGGCTGGAAA
AGCCCTCCAAGATCCCCAAGACCAACCCCAACCCACCCACCGTGCCCACTGGCCATGTCCCTCAGTGCCA
CATCCCCACAGTTCTTCATCACCTCCAGGGACGGTGACCCCCCCACCTCCGTGGGCAGCTGTGCCACTGC
AGCACCGCTCTTTGGAGAAGGTAAATCTTGCTAAATCCAGCCCGACCCTCCCCTGGCACAACGTAAGGCC
ATTATCTCTCATCCAACTCCAGGACGGAGTCAGTGAGAATATTATAACTTCGTATAGCATACATTATACG
AAGTTATGGGCAGAGCGCACATCGCCCACAGTCCCCGAGAAGTTGGGGGGAGGGGTCGGCAATTGAACCG
GTGCCTAGAGAAGGTGGCGCGGGGTAAACTGGGAAAGTGATGTCGTGTACTGGCTCCGCCTTTTTCCCGA
GGGTGGGGGAGAACCGTATATAAGTGCAGTAGTCGCCGTGAACGTTCTTTTTCGCAACGGGTTTGCCGCC
AGAACACAGGTAAGTGCCGTGTGTGGTTCCCGCGGGCCTGGCCTCTTTACGGGTTATGGCCCTTGCGTGC
CTTGAATTACTTCCACCTGGCTGCAGTACGTGATTCTTGATCCCGAGCTTCGGGTTGGAAGTGGGTGGGA
GAGTTCGAGGCCTTGCGCTTAAGGAGCCCCTTCGCCTCGTGCTTGAGTTGAGGCCTGGCCTGGGCGCTGG
GGCCGCCGCGTGCGAATCTGGTGGCACCTTCGCGCCTGTCTCGCTGCTTTCGATAAGTCTCTAGCCATTT
AAAATTTTTGATGACCTGCTGCGACGCTTTTTTTCTGGCAAGATAGTCTTGTAAATGCGGGCCAAGATCT
GCACACTGGTATTTCGGTTTTTGGGGCCGCGGGCGGCGACGGGGCCCGTGCGTCCCAGCGCACATGTTCG
GCGAGGCGGGGCCTGCGAGCGCGGCCACCGAGAATCGGACGGGGGTAGTCTCAAGCTGGCCGGCCTGCTC
TGGTGCCTGGCCTCGCGCCGCCGTGTATCGCCCCGCCCTGGGCGGCAAGGCTGGCCCGGTCGGCACCAGT
TGCGTGAGCGGAAAGATGGCCGCTTCCCGGCCCTGCTGCAGGGAGCTCAAAATGGAGGACGCGGCGCTCG
GGAGAGCGGGCGGGTGAGTCACCCACACAAAGGAAAAGGGCCTTTCCGTCCTCAGCCGTCGCTTCATGTG
ACTCCACGGAGTACCGGGCGCCGTCCAGGCACCTCGATTAGTTCTCGCGCTTTTGGAGTACGTCGTCTTT
AGGTTGGGGGGAGGGGTTTTATGCGATGGAGTTTCCCCACACTGAGTGGGTGGAGACTGAAGTTAGGCCA
GCTTGGCACTTGATGTAATTCTCCTTGGAATTTGCCCTTTTTGAGTTTGGATCTTGGTTCATTCTCAAGC
CTCAGACAGTGGTTCAAAGTTTTTTTCTTCCATTTCAGGTGTCGTGATTTAAATCCCACCATGACCGAGT
ACAAGCCCACGGTGCGCCTCGCCACCCGCGACGACGTCCCCAGGGCCGTACGCACCCTCGCCGCCGCGTT
CGCCGACTACCCCGCCACGCGCCACACCGTCGATCCGGACCGCCACATCGAGCGGGTCACCGAGCTGCAA
GAACTCTTCCTCACGCGCGTCGGGCTCGACATCGGCAAGGTGTGGGTCGCGGACGACGGCGCCGCCGTGG
CGGTCTGGACCACGCCGGAGAGCGTCGAAGCGGGGGCGGTGTTCGCCGAGATCGGCCCGCGCATGGCCGA
GTTGAGCGGTTCCCGGCTGGCCGCGCAGCAACAGATGGAAGGCCTCCTGGCGCCGCACCGGCCCAAGGAG
CCCGCGTGGTTCCTGGCCACCGTCGGAGTCTCGCCCGACCACCAGGGCAAGGGTCTGGGCAGCGCCGTCG
TGCTCCCCGGAGTGGAGGCGGCCGAGCGCGCCGGGGTGCCCGCCTTCCTGGAGACCTCCGCGCCCCGCAA
CCTCCCCTTCTACGAGCGGCTCGGCTTCACCGTCACCGCCGACGTCGAGGTGCCCGAAGGACCGCGCACC
TGGTGCATGACCCGCAAGCCCGGTGCCGGATCGGGAGAGGGCAGAGGAAGTCTGCTAACATGCGGTGACG
TCGAGGAGAATCCTGGCCCACCGGTCCCTGCCGCTAAACGGGTCAAACTCGACGGCGGTTCTGGAGGTCC
TGCTGCAAAGCGCGTTAAGTTGGATGGAGGGTCAGGGGGAGCCACCGCCACCATGGTGTCTAAGGGCGAA
GAGCTGATTAAGGAGAACATGCACATGAAGCTGTACATGGAGGGCACCGTGGACAACCATCACTTCAAGT
GCACATCCGAGGGCGAAGGCAAGCCCTACGAGGGCACCCAGACCATGAGAATCAAGGTGGTCGAGGGCGG
CCCTCTCCCCTTCGCCTTCGACATCCTGGCTACTAGCTTCCTCTACGGCAGCAAGACCTTCATCAACCAC
ACCCAGGGCATCCCCGACTTCTTCAAGCAGTCCTTCCCTGAGGGCTTCACATGGGAGAGAGTCACCACAT
ACGAAGACGGGGGCGTGCTGACCGCTACCCAGGACACCAGCCTCCAGGACGGCTGCCTCATCTACAACGT
CAAGATCAGAGGGGTGAACTTCACATCCAACGGCCCTGTGATGCAGAAGAAAACACTCGGCTGGGAGGCC
TTCACCGAGACGCTGTACCCCGCTGACGGCGGCCTGGAAGGCAGAAACGACATGGCCCTGAAGCTCGTGG
GCGGGAGCCATCTGATCGCAAACGCCAAGACCACATATAGATCCAAGAAACCCGCTAAGAACCTCAAGAT
GCCTGGCGTCTACTATGTGGACTACAGACTGGAAAGAATCAAGGAGGCCAACAACGAGACCTACGTCGAG
CAGCACGAGGTGGCAGTGGCCAGATACTGCGACCTCCCTAGCAAACTGGGGCACAAGCTTAATTAGGCGG
CCGCTAAGAATTCTGTGCCTTCTAGTTGCCAGCCATCTGTTGTTTGCCCCTCCCCCGTGCCTTCCTTGAC
CCTGGAAGGTGCCACTCCCACTGTCCTTTCCTAATAAAATGAGGAAATTGCATCGCATTGTCTGAGTAGG
TGTCATTCTATTCTGGGGGGTGGGGTGGGGCAGGACAGCAAGGGGGAGGATTGGGAAGACAATAGCAGGC
ATGCTGGGGATGCGGTGGGCTCTATGGATAACTTCGTATAGCATACATTATACGAAGTTATTTGGTATGG
CTTTTTCCCCGTATCCCCCCAGGTGTCTGCAGGCTCAAAGAGCAGCGAGAAGCGTTCAGAGGAAAGCGAT
CCCGTGCCACCTTCCCCGTGCCCGGGCTGTCCCCGCACGCTGCCGGCTCGGGGATGCGGGGGGAGCGCCG
GACCGGAGCGGAGCCCCGGGCGGCTCGCTGCTGCCCCCTAGCGGGGGAGGGACGTAATTACATCCCTGGG
GGCTTTGGGGGGGGGCTGTCCCTGATTCTATAACAAGAAAATATATATATAATAAGTTATCACGTAAGTA
GAACATGAAATAACAATATAATTATCGTATGAGTTAAATCTTAAAAGTCACGTAAAAGATAATCATGCGT
CATTTTGACTCACGCGGTCGTTATAGTTCAAAATCAGTGACACTTACCGCATTGACAAGCACGCCTCACG
GGAGCTCCAAGCGGCGACTGAGATGTCCTAAATGCACAGCGACGGATTCGCGCTATTTAGAAAGAGAGAG
CAATATTTCAAGAATGCATGCGTCAATTTTACGCAGACTATCTTTCTAGGGTTAATCTAGCTGCATCAGG
ATCATATCGTCGGGTCTTTTTTCCGGCTCAGTCATCGCCCAAGCTGGCGCTATCTGGGCATCGGGGAGGA
AGAAGCCCGTGCCTTTTCCCGCGAGGTTGAAGCGGCATGGAAAGAGTTTGCCGAGGATGACTGCTGCTGC
ATTGACGTTGAGCGAAAACGCACGTTTACCATGATGATTCGGGAAGGTGTGGCCATGCACGCCTTTAACG
GTGAACTGTTCGTTCAGGCCACCTGGGATACCAGTTCGTCGCGGCTTTTCCGGACACAGTTCCGGATGGT
CAGCCCGAAGCGCATCAGCAACCCGAACAATACCGGCGACAGCCGGAACTGCCGTGCCGGTGTGCAGATT
AATGACAGCGGTGCGGCGCTGGGATATTACGTCAGCGAGGACGGGTATCCTGGCTGGATGCCGCAGAAAT
GGACATGGATACCCCGTGAGTTACCCGGCGGGCGCGCTTGGCGTAATCATGGTCATAGCTGTTTCCTGTG
TGAAATTGTTATCCGCTCACAATTCCACACAACATACGAGCCGGAAGCATAAAGTGTAAAGCCTGGGGTG
CCTAATGAGTGAGCTAACTCACATTAATTGCGTTGCGCTCACTGCCCGCTTTCCAGTCGGGAAACCTGTC
GTGCCAGCTGCATTAATGAATCGGCCAACGCGCGGGGAGAGGCGGTTTGCGTATTGGGCGCTCTTCCGCT
TCCTCGCTCACTGACTCGCTGCGCTCGGTCGTTCGGCTGCGGCGAGCGGTATCAGCTCACTCAAAGGCGG
TAATACGGTTATCCACAGAATCAGGGGATAACGCAGGAAAGAACATGTGAGCAAAAGGCCAGCAAAAGGC
CAGGAACCGTAAAAAGGCCGCGTTGCTGGCGTTTTTCCATAGGCTCCGCCCCCCTGACGAGCATCACAAA
AATCGACGCTCAAGTCAGAGGTGGCGAAACCCGACAGGACTATAAAGATACCAGGCGTTTCCCCCTGGAA
GCTCCCTCGTGCGCTCTCCTGTTCCGACCCTGCCGCTTACCGGATACCTGTCCGCCTTTCTCCCTTCGGG
AAGCGTGGCGCTTTCTCATAGCTCACGCTGTAGGTATCTCAGTTCGGTGTAGGTCGTTCGCTCCAAGCTG
GGCTGTGTGCACGAACCCCCCGTTCAGCCCGACCGCTGCGCCTTATCCGGTAACTATCGTCTTGAGTCCA
ACCCGGTAAGACACGACTTATCGCCACTGGCAGCAGCCACTGGTAACAGGATTAGCAGAGCGAGGTATGT
AGGCGGTGCTACAGAGTTCTTGAAGTGGTGGCCTAACTACGGCTACACTAGAAGGACAGTATTTGGTATC
TGCGCTCTGCTGAAGCCAGTTACCTTCGGAAAAAGAGTTGGTAGCTCTTGATCCGGCAAACAAACCACCG
CTGGTAGCGGTGGTTTTTTTGTTTGCAAGCAGCAGATTACGCGCAGAAAAAAAGGATCTCAAGAAGATCC
TTTGATCTTTTCTACGGGGTCTGACGCTCAGTGGAACGAAAACTCACGTTAAGGGATTTTGGTCATGAGA
TTATCAAAAAGGATCTTCACCTAGATCCTTTTAAATTAAAAATGAAGTTTTAAATCAATCTAAAGTATAT
ATGAGTAAACTTGGTCTGACAGTTACCAATGCTTAATCAGTGAGGCACCTATCTCAGCGATCTGTCTATT
TCGTTCATCCATAGTTGCCTGACTCCCCGTCGTGTAGATAACTACGATACGGGAGGGCTTACCATCTGGC
CCCAGTGCTGCAATGATACCGCGAGACCCACGCTCACCGGCTCCAGATTTATCAGCAATAAACCAGCCAG
CCGGAAGGGCCGAGCGCAGAAGTGGTCCTGCAACTTTATCCGCCTCCATCCAGTCTATTAATTGTTGCCG
GGAAGCTAGAGTAAGTAGTTCGCCAGTTAATAGTTTGCGCAACGTTGTTGCCATTGCTACAGGCATCGTG
GTGTCACGCTCGTCGTTTGGTATGGCTTCATTCAGCTCCGGTTCCCAACGATCAAGGCGAGTTACATGAT
CCCCCATGTTGTGCAAAAAAGCGGTTAGCTCCTTCGGTCCTCCGATCGTTGTCAGAAGTAAGTTGGCCGC
AGTGTTATCACTCATGGTTATGGCAGCACTGCATAATTCTCTTACTGTCATGCCATCCGTAAGATGCTTT
TCTGTGACTGGTGAGTACTCAACCAAGTCATTCTGAGAATAGTGTATGCGGCGACCGAGTTGCTCTTGCC
CGGCGTCAATACGGGATAATACCGCGCCACATAGCAGAACTTTAAAAGTGCTCATCATTGGAAAACGTTC
TTCGGGGCGAAAACTCTCAAGGATCTTACCGCTGTTGAGATCCAGTTCGATGTAACCCACTCGTGCACCC
AACTGATCTTCAGCATCTTTTACTTTCACCAGCGTTTCTGGGTGAGCAAAAACAGGAAGGCAAAATGCCG
CAAAAAAGGGAATAAGGGCGACACGGAAATGTTGAATACTCATACTCTTCCTTTTTCAATATTATTGAAG
CATTTATCAGGGTTATTGTCTCATGAGCGGATACATATTTGAATGTATTTAGAAAAATAAACAAATAGGG
GTTCCGCGCACATTTCCCCGAAAAGTGCCACCTAAATTGTAAGCGTTAATATTTTGTTAAAATTCGCGTT
AAATTTTTGTTAAATCAGCTCATTTTTTAACCAATAGGCCGAAATCGGCAAAATCCCTTATAAATCAAAA
GAATAGACCGAGATAGGGT
[37 nt withheld, positions 14160-14196]
AAAGAACGTGGACTCCAACGTCAAAGG
[49 nt withheld, positions 14224-14272]
T
[91 nt withheld, positions 14274-14364]
G
[124 nt withheld, positions 14366-14489]
CCCATTCGCCATTCAGGCTGCGCAACTGTTGGGAAGGGCGATCGGTGCGGGCCTCTTCGCTATTACGCCA
GCTGGCGAAAGGGGGATGTGCTGCAAGGCGATTAAGTTGGGTAACGCCAGGGTTTTCCCAGTCACGACGT
TGTAAAACGACGGCCAGTGAGCGCGCCTCGTTCATTCACGTTTTTGAACCCGTGGAGGACGGGCAGACTC
GCGGTGCAAATGTGTTTTACAGCGTGATGGAGCAGATGAAGATGCTCGACACGCTGC
